Addgene plasmid #66535: pETM6-vioABECD
Purpose: pETM6 vector containing vioA-vioB-vioE-vioC-vioD in monocistronic configuration with consensus promoter
Depositing lab: Mattheos Koffas. Depositing organization: Rensselaer Polytechnic Institute. Publication: ePathOptimize: A Combinatorial Approach for Transcriptional Balancing of Metabolic Pathways. Jones JA, Vernacchio VR, Lachance DM, Lebovich M, Fu L, Shirke AN, Schultz VL, Cress B, Linhardt RJ, Koffas MA. Sci Rep. 2015 Jun 11;5:11301. doi: 10.1038/srep11301. PubMed 26062452.
Backbone
  Vector backbone: pETM6
  Backbone size w/o insert (bp): 5155
  Total vector size (bp): 13599
  Vector type: Bacterial Expression, Synthetic Biology
Growth in bacteria
  Bacterial resistance: Ampicillin, 50 μg/mL
  Growth temperature: 37°C
  Growth strain: DH5alpha
  Copy number: High Copy
Gene/Insert 1
  Gene/Insert name: VioA
  Species: Pseudoalteromonas luteoviolacea
  Insert size (bp): 1290
  Promoter: Consensus T7
  Cloning method: Restriction Enzyme; 5′ cloning site NdeI (not destroyed); 3′ cloning site XhoI (not destroyed)
  Sequencing primers: 5′ ATGTTAAATTTAGAGCATTCAG; 3′ TCAAAGGTATACTACTTCTTTCAC
Gene/Insert 2
  Gene/Insert name: VioB
  Species: Pseudoalteromonas luteoviolacea
  Insert size (bp): 3030
  Promoter: Consensus T7
  Cloning method: Restriction Enzyme; 5′ cloning site NdeI (not destroyed); 3′ cloning site XhoI (not destroyed)
  Sequencing primers: 5′ ATGAGTGTTTTAGATTTTCCTCG; 3′ CTAACCTTCCTTTGAAAG
Gene/Insert 3
  Gene/Insert name: VioE
  Species: Pseudoalteromonas luteoviolacea
  Insert size (bp): 606
  Promoter: Consensus T7
  Cloning method: Restriction Enzyme; 5′ cloning site NdeI (not destroyed); 3′ cloning site XhoI (not destroyed)
  Sequencing primers: 5′ ATGGAATTACGTAAAGTAGATAGAGTTCC; 3′ TCAATTCCTATGAGAGAGAC
Gene/Insert 4
  Gene/Insert name: VioC
  Species: Pseudoalteromonas luteoviolacea
  Insert size (bp): 1290
  Promoter: Consensus T7
  Cloning method: Restriction Enzyme; 5′ cloning site NdeI (not destroyed); 3′ cloning site XhoI (not destroyed)
  Sequencing primers: 5′ ATGAGTAAAATAATTATTGTTGGTGGTG; 3′ TTAATTCATTCTCCCTATTTTGTAC
Gene/Insert 5
  Gene/Insert name: VioD
  Species: Pseudoalteromonas luteoviolacea
  Insert size (bp): 1122
  Promoter: Consensus T7
  Cloning method: Restriction Enzyme; 5′ cloning site NdeI (not destroyed); 3′ cloning site XhoI (not destroyed)
  Sequencing primers: 5′ ATGAACATTTTAGTGATCGGG; 3′ GAGTTAACGTTGCAGCGC
Terms and licenses: Academic/Nonprofit Terms; Industry Terms: Not Available to Industry
How to cite: pETM6-vioABECD was a gift from Mattheos Koffas (Addgene plasmid # 66535 ; http://n2t.net/addgene:66535 ; RRID:Addgene_66535)
