[The description below was written by a language model from this plasmid's Addgene catalogue record and pLannotate feature annotations shown in this document.]
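Description:
pETM6-vioABECD is a 13.6 kb bacterial expression plasmid built on the pETM6 backbone, a pET-style vector used for synthetic biology and pathway assembly in E. coli. It carries a ColE1/pMB1-type origin together with the pBR322 bom region and rop gene, an f1 phage origin, and a β-lactamase gene for ampicillin selection. The catalogue lists it as high copy, although rop normally moderates copy number. A lacI gene with its own promoter supplies lac repressor, and short tetracycline-resistance remnants are backbone leftovers rather than a functional marker.

The payload is the five-gene violacein biosynthetic pathway, recorded as coming from Pseudoalteromonas luteoviolacea and arranged in the order vioA, vioB, vioE, vioC, vioD. The genes are in monocistronic configuration. Each open reading frame sits in its own repeated unit made up of a consensus T7 promoter, a lac operator, the T7 gene 10 ribosome binding site and a T7 terminator, so every gene is transcribed independently by T7 RNA polymerase and is inducible with IPTG. The automated annotation names only vioC and vioD, by homology to the Chromobacterium violaceum proteins. The vioA, vioB and vioE coding regions fall in the unannotated gaps of the first three units. A partial S-tag sequence lies downstream of each gene; the record does not indicate whether it is fused to the proteins.

The construct belongs to a study on combinatorial transcriptional balancing of metabolic pathways. With the consensus T7 promoter driving every gene, it appears suited to act as the reference configuration for comparing promoter variants. Expression requires a host that supplies T7 RNA polymerase. Because violacein is a purple pigment, pathway output can be read visually.
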