Features (pLannotate 1.2.2; 39 found; start..end, strand, type, name):
      3..27      +  protein_bind   lac operator: The lac repressor binds to the lac operator to inhibit transcription in E. coli. This inhibition can be relieved by adding lactose or isopropyl-β-D-thiogalactopyranoside (IPTG). lac repressor encoded by lacI
     42..64      +  RBS            RBS: efficient ribosome binding site from bacteriophage T7 gene 10 (Olins and Rangwala, 1989)
   1374..1415    +  CDS            S-Tag (fragment): affinity and epitope tag derived from pancreatic ribonuclease A
   1471..1518    +  terminator     T7 terminator: transcription terminator for bacteriophage T7 RNA polymerase
   1552..1570    +  promoter       T7 promoter: promoter for bacteriophage T7 RNA polymerase
   1571..1595    +  protein_bind   lac operator: The lac repressor binds to the lac operator to inhibit transcription in E. coli. This inhibition can be relieved by adding lactose or isopropyl-β-D-thiogalactopyranoside (IPTG). lac repressor encoded by lacI
   1610..1632    +  RBS            RBS: efficient ribosome binding site from bacteriophage T7 gene 10 (Olins and Rangwala, 1989)
   4682..4723    +  CDS            S-Tag (fragment): affinity and epitope tag derived from pancreatic ribonuclease A
   4779..4826    +  terminator     T7 terminator: transcription terminator for bacteriophage T7 RNA polymerase
   4860..4878    +  promoter       T7 promoter: promoter for bacteriophage T7 RNA polymerase
   4879..4903    +  protein_bind   lac operator: The lac repressor binds to the lac operator to inhibit transcription in E. coli. This inhibition can be relieved by adding lactose or isopropyl-β-D-thiogalactopyranoside (IPTG). lac repressor encoded by lacI
   4918..4940    +  RBS            RBS: efficient ribosome binding site from bacteriophage T7 gene 10 (Olins and Rangwala, 1989)
   5566..5607    +  CDS            S-Tag (fragment): affinity and epitope tag derived from pancreatic ribonuclease A
   5663..5710    +  terminator     T7 terminator: transcription terminator for bacteriophage T7 RNA polymerase
   5744..5762    +  promoter       T7 promoter: promoter for bacteriophage T7 RNA polymerase
   5763..5787    +  protein_bind   lac operator: The lac repressor binds to the lac operator to inhibit transcription in E. coli. This inhibition can be relieved by adding lactose or isopropyl-β-D-thiogalactopyranoside (IPTG). lac repressor encoded by lacI
   5802..5824    +  RBS            RBS: efficient ribosome binding site from bacteriophage T7 gene 10 (Olins and Rangwala, 1989)
   5832..7118    +  CDS            vioC: VIOC_CHRVO - Experimental evidence at protein level: Swiss-Prot protein existence level 1. Catalyzes the hydroxylation of the 16-position of protoviolaceinate and protodeoxyviolaceinate to form violacein and deoxyviolacein, respectively. From Chromobacterium violaceum (strain ATCC 12472 / DSM 30191 / JCM 1249 / NBRC 12614 / NCIMB 9131 / NCTC 9757).
   7134..7175    +  CDS            S-Tag (fragment): affinity and epitope tag derived from pancreatic ribonuclease A
   7231..7278    +  terminator     T7 terminator: transcription terminator for bacteriophage T7 RNA polymerase
   7312..7330    +  promoter       T7 promoter: promoter for bacteriophage T7 RNA polymerase
   7331..7355    +  protein_bind   lac operator: The lac repressor binds to the lac operator to inhibit transcription in E. coli. This inhibition can be relieved by adding lactose or isopropyl-β-D-thiogalactopyranoside (IPTG). lac repressor encoded by lacI
   7370..7392    +  RBS            RBS: efficient ribosome binding site from bacteriophage T7 gene 10 (Olins and Rangwala, 1989)
   7400..8518    +  CDS            vioD: VIOD_CHRVO - Experimental evidence at protein level: Swiss-Prot protein existence level 1. Catalyzes the oxygenation of the 6-position of protodeoxyviolaceinate to form proviolacein. From Chromobacterium violaceum (strain ATCC 12472 / DSM 30191 / JCM 1249 / NBRC 12614 / NCIMB 9131 / NCTC 9757).
   8534..8575    +  CDS            S-Tag (fragment): affinity and epitope tag derived from pancreatic ribonuclease A
   8631..8678    +  terminator     T7 terminator: transcription terminator for bacteriophage T7 RNA polymerase
   8722..9177    +  rep_origin     f1 ori (sequence partly withheld): f1 bacteriophage origin of replication; arrow indicates direction of (+) strand synthesis
   9292..10152   -  CDS            AmpR: β-lactamase; bla; confers resistance to ampicillin, carbenicillin, and related antibiotics
  10153..10245   -  promoter       AmpR promoter: bla
  10326..10914   +  rep_origin     ori: high-copy-number ColE1/pMB1/pBR322/pUC origin of replication
  11100..11242   -  misc_feature   bom: basis of mobility region from pBR322
  11344..11535   -  CDS            rop: Rop protein, which maintains plasmids at low copy number; rop
  11552..11932   +  CDS            YPB1_ECOLX: Protein predicted: Swiss-Prot protein existence level 4. From Escherichia coli.
  11994..12058   -  CDS            TcR (fragment): tetracycline efflux protein; tet; confers resistance to tetracycline
  12073..12094   -  protein_bind   CAP binding site: CAP binding activates transcription in the presence of cAMP. E. coli catabolite activator protein
  12107..13189   -  CDS            lacI: lac repressor; lacI; The lac repressor binds to the lac operator to inhibit transcription in E. coli. This inhibition can be relieved by adding lactose or isopropyl-β-D-thiogalactopyranoside (IPTG).
  13190..13267   -  promoter       lacI promoter: lacI
  13275..13548   -  CDS            TcR (fragment): tetracycline efflux protein; tet; confers resistance to tetracycline
  13583..2       +  promoter       T7 promoter (across the origin): promoter for bacteriophage T7 RNA polymerase
>Addgene plasmid #66535 | pETM6-vioABECD | depositor full sequence | sequence record 114557 | pETM6-vioABECD sequence 13599 bps
GGGGAATTGTGAGCGGATAACAATTCCCCTCTAGAAATAATTTTGTTTAACTTTAAGAAGGAGATATACA
TATGTTAAATTTAGAGCATTCAGTTTCAATTGTCGGAGCTGGAATTTCTGGGATAGTGTGTGCAATTACA
TTAGCTCGTTCAAGGGCATTAGAAGGTTACGCAATAGATGTCTATGAACAAAGCCCCCGCGTTGGTGGAC
GGATCCAAACAAACTTGTTGAGCAATCATTACATCGATTTAGGTGCCGCTCGTTTTTGTTCACAATTGCA
TGGTAATGTATATGATCTAGTCAAGAGGTTTGAACTCGAATTTGAACCGTTTCCTTTTACTCAACTTAGA
TTTACTCAGCCAATTCAAAAAGAACTCAAGACTATTTTGTCTAATCTAAAACCGTTAATCGATGAACATA
AAGAAGATTCTTTTGTCGAATTTGTTACGAGCTATTTGGGTAAAGAAAAAGCAAAAGCAGTAATCTTAGC
ACTGGGCTACGACTCACTCTCTATGCCAATAATTTCTCCACATATTGCTTACGATATCATTGAAAAACAC
CCAGAAACTCAATGTTTCACTGAAAATTGTGGGAATGAATGGTTTAGTTTGAAAGAGGGATTGGCGTCGT
TGATCAAGGCGCTATATGAAGAGGCGTTAAAACTCGGGATTAAGTTTCATTTTGAATCTACATTAGTTCA
AATAAGCAATCGAGGTAACGCCCACAGCTTGGTGATTGCCGATAATCAAAATCAACAAAAAGAGATCAGT
AAAGGGCTTAAGATCATTACTTTGCCTCCATCTCGAATGGAAAAATTAGATAAGCAATTTCCTAAACGTT
GGAGCAACTACAATTATGGTTCTAGCCCCTTGTTTAAAGGATTTTTCTTTTACTCCGAACCGTGGTGGCG
AGAGTTAGGGTTGACGGATCACGTCGTAATTACCCAAAATCCGATCCGTAAATTGTATTTCAAAGATGAA
AAATACGCGTTTTTCTATACTGATAGTGACAACGCGTTATATTGGCGAGATGTGCTTTCTTTAGGCGAAG
ATCATTACCTTACAACGGTTAAAAAGCTTATCGCGGAGGCACTAAACTTACCTCAAGATGTCATTCCAAA
TCCAGAGTTACACAAAAACAAATTTTGGCTTCATGGTGTCGAATTTTCAAAAGAATGTTGCCCTAAACAT
CCATTTTATCAAACACTTTCTGATGACAGCGTTATCTCTTTGTCTGACGCCTATACACACCATTGTGGAT
GGATAGAAGGGGGCATCTTAGCCGGCAAGTTTACAGCGGAATCGATCATCAGCCAGTTGCCTACACATCG
TGAAACTGTGAAAGAAGTAGTATACCTTTGACTCGAGTCTGGTAAAGAAACCGCTGCTGCGAAATTTGAA
CGCCAGCACATGGACTCGTCTACTAGTCGCAGCTTAATTAACCTAAACTGCTGCCACCGCTGAGCAATAA
CTAGCATAACCCCTTGGGGCCTCTAAACGGGTCTTGAGGGGTTTTTTGCTAGGATCGAGATCGATCTCGA
TCCCGCGAAATTAATACGACTCACTATAGGGGAATTGTGAGCGGATAACAATTCCCCTCTAGAAATAATT
TTGTTTAACTTTAAGAAGGAGATATACATATGAGTGTTTTAGATTTTCCTCGAATACATTTTAAGGGTAT
GGCTCGGGTTAATATACCAACCGCAAACCGAAATACCCAAAACACATTGGATACGACAACAAATACCGTG
TTTCAATTCGGCCAGCCGGTTGACATTGACTTGCCGCCGGCACGTTTCCACGAATACCTCCACTCACTTG
GTCCAAAAGTTAATCGCTTTGGTAAAAAAGATGAAAATGGAGAATTCAGTGTAGCGTGTGGCTACAACAT
GCTTGGTAATAATCATTTTTCATGGCACGACGCTAAAGTTACGGCTTTGCAATTGCGCCCGGGTGATTGT
GTTGTTCAAGATCCACTCATAGGGTGTTCTGTTAATTTATGGGGACACTACAATGAGTACCTTAGAACCT
CATTCAATCGTGCTCGCTGGGTTGATAATGACCCGACCCGAAGTGACTCGGCACTCATCTATGCTGGACA
AATTACATTAACTGCAAATGGCAGTGAGGCAAGTGAAAAGCATGTGATGTCTGCTGACATTGATTGTACA
CATGGAGTGAGATGGATAAATCCTAGCTTTATTAATAGCCTCGACGAACATGCGTTTGCTGAAGATATTG
CAGCAGCCCGTTTGTTTCAGTTTGCTGTCAATAAGAACAGCAAGGATTTCTTATTGAATCAATTGGGCTT
GCAGTCAGAATTTATTGAACAATTACGAATAGCACTAGAACAAGAAGATGTTAAGGGCTTAGTTGTTCAA
TATTGTGTAAGCAATCTATCGCCTCCTGTAGCGCCCAATATGCCGGTCTTTTGTGATTTACATGGCTGCA
TAGGGCTTTGGCGAGAAAGTGAAATGGCCACTTGTCCTGCAGGTCGGATTTTACAGCCAGAATGCCCACA
GCAATTTGCACCGATTACATTAAAACAGGCAGGGCAATGGTTGAGTATAAATATGCCGATTAGTATCGGT
CATACTCATCACTTAGATCCATTACCTGTATTATCTGGAATGCCTCCTCGATTAGCAGCAAAAACGCCCT
TGGGTGTCTTGCAACTCAAGACGGCCAGTGATGAGTTAATCGCCGAGATCCCAGAGGTGCTTTATAACGC
GTGTTTGGATACAGGAGGGATCATCGATGTGACAATACAAACCCATACAGACGGACTTGAATTACAGTCA
TTAAAGCTGGTAAGCCAGTCTCATTCGTGGCATGAAATCGATTGGCAAGTTCAAGCCGAACAACACATCA
TATATATGGAATCTCCAAACCTAATCGAGTTGCAAAAAAGCAAGCAATATATTGATGTATATAGCTATTT
TCGTGGAATTCTTAAGCCAATCAACGGTTTAACAAGTTATAACGCGGGACCACAACGAGTGCAATGTGAC
GAGTTCATTGAAACGAATGAACAAGGACGTGGTTTGTTTCTAGTTGAAGCGTTAACACCAGGGAGTGGTG
AAGTTTTTCTAGGAGAACAATATAGTCGTGTCCAGATCCGTGTATTAAGTAATGACTGGGCGTTACTTAA
TGTCCCTGATGAACAGGTTGACTATGACTTTCTTTATAAAAATGTCATGGCCTACTATGAGTTTGTTTAT
CCGTTCATGGCAGACAAAGTGTTTAGCATGGCTGATAAATGTAAATGCGAAACGTATGCACGCTTAATGT
GGCAAATGTGCGATCCCAAAAATAAAGAGAAAAGCTACTACATGCCTAGTACGCGGGAGATGTCACAAGC
ACAATCGTTTCTATTTTTGAAATATTTGAGTAACGTAGAAAAGTCGGCAATCCCCAAGGTTTTGCCTTAT
TGCAATACAGACGTTACGGTTACAGGCAAAATAAAAAACCGTACACAATTAATTCGGGCATTAAAAGACT
CTGTCGACCTAGAGTTGTCGATTATGCTGCAGTATTTGTATAGCGCCTATTCACTACCAAATTACGCCGC
CGGAGAGGCGTTGGTAAACGCAAAAAGATGGACTCAAGAACAACTTGAATTAGTGAATGGTGGCGCAGAT
AGGCGGCACAACAGCGGTTGGCGAGGTGCTATTCTTGAAGTTGCTCACGAAGAGATGATCCATTATTTGG
TCGTCAATAATTTGCTTATGTCCTTAGGCGAACCTTTTTACTGTGGCAACCCGGTACTTGGCCAACAAGC
GAACGAAAAATTTGGACTCGATACGGATTTTTCTTACGAGCCCTTTGGCTTACAGTCCATCACGAAATTT
GTACGCTTTGAGTGGCCACGCTTTATTCCGACCATAGGTCTTTCAATTGCTGATTTCTATGCCGACATTA
AGCGTGCCTTTGAGCAATTACCAGACCTCTATCCTAAAGATGCGAAGGGTTCGGGGGGAGAGCATCACTT
GTTTTTGAATGAAGTGATTAACCGTCAATACCCGGCATACCAATTCGAAGTGTATAACCGACAGACTGCT
TTGTTTGCAATTGAATTTGTTACAGAGCAAGGCGAAGGTGTGACTGCACAGTCAGAACAATTCGAATTAG
GTCATTTCCACCGCTTAAGACAGATAGCCATGGCATTAACTAATCAAGAACAGCCTTTTGAACCGGCGTA
TCCCGTGCTTAAAAACCCTGTTTTTAAACCTAGAGCGGGATGTAATTTAGTCACCGACCCAGAATCACAA
GCCTTAATGGCGTTTTATCAACAGTGTCATGAATTGATGTTTCAAATCATGATGCATCATTTTTCGCAAC
GACCTCTCATCAGCATGCGGCGCTCGCGATTGATGAATGCCGCCATCGACCTGATGACAGGAATATTACG
TCCATTGTCTGTGAAATTAATGACGATGCCGTCTGGGACTAAAGGTCGAAATGCCGGTCCGCCAGTGCCA
GAGTCGGTCAGTTCTTTCGTCGATAAGGATTATGCTGGCGGTTGCCAACAATTGTCATGGCGCTGCGCAC
AGTTGGCGGCAGCGGCAAAAGCGTTAAACCTAAATGTAACTACACAAATCGAATTATTGGAGTTTTTCCA
ACAACAACTGGCTGACCTCGCAGCCGGAACTCTTTCAAAGGAAGGTTAGCTCGAGTCTGGTAAAGAAACC
GCTGCTGCGAAATTTGAACGCCAGCACATGGACTCGTCTACTAGTCGCAGCTTAATTAACCTAAACTGCT
GCCACCGCTGAGCAATAACTAGCATAACCCCTTGGGGCCTCTAAACGGGTCTTGAGGGGTTTTTTGCTAG
GATCGAGATCGATCTCGATCCCGCGAAATTAATACGACTCACTATAGGGGAATTGTGAGCGGATAACAAT
TCCCCTCTAGAAATAATTTTGTTTAACTTTAAGAAGGAGATATACATATGGAATTACGTAAAGTAGATAG
AGTTCCGCCAATGTTACCTGAGTGTTGGAGCAGTAGTTATATTTCTTATTGGCTTCCTATGAAGCCAGAA
GACGATATTACTTCTGGGTATTGTTGGTTCGATTATGCTCAAGAGGTTTGTCGTATAGACGGTTTGTTTA
ACCCTTGGAGTGAAACAAAAATGGGACACCGTTTGTGGATGTCCGAAATTATGTATCCACGCAGTTATGA
ATCGTTTAAATCTAAAATTGCCTATGCACGAACACATCGGGATAAACCTTCAGCGTTTAAAGAAACGGTG
TTAAATGATGAGGTAGACCCATGCCATGAGCTTATTTTAACGCGTGATGTGTTGGTAAAAAACCACGCTA
AGTATGCAGGTGAACACACCATTTTGGGTTATAAAGCGGATGCGTGGTGCTTTGAACGCCCAAATGACAA
AGGTCCTGCAACGTATTTTTTTAAAGAAGGGACAGATCAGTTGCTCCGAATGGTCACGGGTGATCCGAAC
GTTCACGCCTCTGTAAGAGACTTTCCTAATTTTAATACGCTGCCGATACCTAACACGATTTTTGATGTAA
CAAGTCTCTCTCATAGGAATTGACTCGAGTCTGGTAAAGAAACCGCTGCTGCGAAATTTGAACGCCAGCA
CATGGACTCGTCTACTAGTCGCAGCTTAATTAACCTAAACTGCTGCCACCGCTGAGCAATAACTAGCATA
ACCCCTTGGGGCCTCTAAACGGGTCTTGAGGGGTTTTTTGCTAGGATCGAGATCGATCTCGATCCCGCGA
AATTAATACGACTCACTATAGGGGAATTGTGAGCGGATAACAATTCCCCTCTAGAAATAATTTTGTTTAA
CTTTAAGAAGGAGATATACATATGAGTAAAATAATTATTGTTGGTGGTGGGTTGGCAGGCAGCCTGACGG
CAATCTATCTAGCGAAACAAGGGCACGAAGTTCACATTATAGAAAAACGTGGAAATCCTTTAGAAAGTCA
GGCGGATTATATTGATCAAGTTAGCGCGCGTGCGATTGGTGTCAGTATGACAGTACGAGGAATTGAAGCC
GTTTTAGCAGCCGGTATTCCCTTGGACGAATTGCAGGCGTGCGGCGTTGAAGTTTCAGGTATGGCGTTTT
TTATCAAAGGTCAACCTAAAATACGGGATTTACCACCGTTAGATACGTTAAAACCGTTGTCGTTAAGCCG
AAGCATGTTTCAGGTATTGCTTAACAAGTACGCTCATAAAGCAAAAGTACACTATCACTATCTACAACGC
TGTGTCGACGTTGATATTGAAAGAGCGTCAGTGATTACACAAAACCAGTATGGCGAATTTGTTAACCACC
AAGGTGATTTGCTGATTGCTGCGGATGGCGCCCGTTCAGTTGTCCGAGACGCATTTCAAACTCATAGTCG
TCGTTTTGAGTTTCATCAATCCTTTTTTAAGCATGGTTATAAAACACTCGTGATCCCAGATGCCACAGAA
GTCGGTCTTCGCAAAGACATTTTATATTTCTTTGGTATGGATTCTGGAGGGGAATTTGCAGGTCGTGCGG
CAACTATCCCTGATGGCAGTATCAGTTTTGCTGTGTGTTTACCTTATACCGGAAAAGTAAGTTTACACTC
TGAAGACACGCAAGCAATGAAGGATTTCTTTGAACGCTATTACGCCATGATACCTAAGCACATTCGAGAG
TCGATGTACCAACAATTTATGGAAAAGCCAAGTAATGACTTAATTAATGTTCGATCGTCAACCTTTCATT
ATAAAAACAGAGCATTGTTGTTAGGGGATGCGGCCCATGCTACCGCACCTTTTTTAGGACAGGGAATGAA
TATGGCTTTAGAAGACGCCTTTGTCCTTGATAGATTGTTTGCCGAGTTTGAAGGAAACTTAACCGAAATC
TTGCCTCGTTTTACTGACCTACGCAAAAAAGAAGCTGATGCGATGCAAGATATGGCGCGGGCAAACTATG
ATGTCTTGTCTTGCTCAAATCCAGTCTTTTTTATGCGTGCGAAATTTGCCCGTTATATGACAAAACAATT
CCCAGATCGCTATCCACCCGATATGGCTGAAAAATTATACTTTACGTCTATGGCGTATAGCGAGCTTCGG
GATGTTCAACAAAAACAGAATGTTTGGTACAAAATAGGGAGAATGAATTAACTCGAGTCTGGTAAAGAAA
CCGCTGCTGCGAAATTTGAACGCCAGCACATGGACTCGTCTACTAGTCGCAGCTTAATTAACCTAAACTG
CTGCCACCGCTGAGCAATAACTAGCATAACCCCTTGGGGCCTCTAAACGGGTCTTGAGGGGTTTTTTGCT
AGGATCGAGATCGATCTCGATCCCGCGAAATTAATACGACTCACTATAGGGGAATTGTGAGCGGATAACA
ATTCCCCTCTAGAAATAATTTTGTTTAACTTTAAGAAGGAGATATACATATGAACATTTTAGTGATCGGG
GCAGGTCCTGCCGGATTAATGTTTGCTAGTCAAATTAAAAAACTGAATCCAGATTGGGATATTTGTATTA
AAGAAAAGAATAATCAAGACGAAACCGTAGGTTGGGGCGTAGTGCTGCCAGGGCGCGCGCCACATCATCC
CGCCAATCCACTTTCGTATCTTCCTAATTATGAATCCTTGGATGCACAATATTTAGATGCCTTTAAAATG
ACTCACCACAATGAAAGTGCGTTAAAAAGTACAGGGCTAACCTTATGCGGCGCTGAGCGAAAATCGATGA
TTAAGGCTATGCGAGATTTGTGTATTCGTTTGGGTATCCATATTGATTATGAGCAACCAGTTGAAAATCT
TGAATTAGCTAGCACTCAATATGACTTGGTTGTGGTATCAAACGGGATAAACCACGCCAACCAATTCTAT
CGTGAAGCGCTAAAACCGAACATTGAATATGGCACGAATCGCTACATGTGGTATGGCACGCCTAATCTTT
TTAATGAAATGAACCTGATTTTTAAAGCGCATTCTAAAGGTGTTTTTGTCGCTCATGCCTATAAATATTC
GAGTGACATGAGTACTTTTGTTGTTGAATGTAGCGAAGAGACGTATCTAAAGTCAGGTCTAGACGAAATG
TCTGCAGACCAAGCAGAAGCGTTTATTGCATCCGTATTTGAATCTGATTTGAACGGAAAGCCTGTTATTG
CTCAATCAGGATTGAAATGGCGTAATTTCATGACGTTAAGTCATGAAAAGGCCTATGATGGAAATATTGT
GTTATTGGGCGATGCGTTGCAATCGGGTCATTTTTCAATCGGGCATGGCACGACCATGGCAGTGGTTGGC
GCACAGTTACTGATTAAATCTGTCCATCAACATGCAAATAACGTCATTGCTGTGGTAGAGCACTTTAATA
CGCGAGTGATGCCTGTCATGAAATTGTTTGATCAACATGCACAAACAAGTCGCCTTTGGTTTGAAAGTGT
AGGAGAGCTAATGCATCTAAGTACTTCTCAAATCGCTCAAAGTTTTACTGAACGTCGTGAGCAGCTGCCT
TCTTTACCAGAAGCGCTAGCAAAGGCATTAGGTTATGCGCTGCAACGTTAACTCGAGTCTGGTAAAGAAA
CCGCTGCTGCGAAATTTGAACGCCAGCACATGGACTCGTCTACTAGTCGCAGCTTAATTAACCTAAACTG
CTGCCACCGCTGAGCAATAACTAGCATAACCCCTTGGGGCCTCTAAACGGGTCTTGAGGGGTTTTTTGCT
AGCGAAAGGAGGAGTCGACTATATCCGGATTGGCGAATGGG
[124 nt withheld, positions 8722-8845]
C
[91 nt withheld, positions 8847-8937]
A
[49 nt withheld, positions 8939-8987]
CCTTTGACGTTGGAGTCCACGTTCTTT
[37 nt withheld, positions 9015-9051]
ACCCTATCTCGGTCTATTCTTTTGATTTATAAGGGATTTTGCCGATTTCGGCCTATTGGTTAAAAAATGA
GCTGATTTAACAAAAATTTAACGCGAATTTTAACAAAATATTAACGTTTACAATTTCTGGCGGCACGATG
GCATGAGATTATCAAAAAGGATCTTCACCTAGATCCTTTTAAATTAAAAATGAAGTTTTAAATCAATCTA
AAGTATATATGAGTAAACTTGGTCTGACAGTTACCAATGCTTAATCAGTGAGGCACCTATCTCAGCGATC
TGTCTATTTCGTTCATCCATAGTTGCCTGACTCCCCGTCGTGTAGATAACTACGATACGGGAGGGCTTAC
CATCTGGCCCCAGTGCTGCAATGATACCGCGAGACCCACGCTCACCGGCTCCAGATTTATCAGCAATAAA
CCAGCCAGCCGGAAGGGCCGAGCGCAGAAGTGGTCCTGCAACTTTATCCGCCTCCATCCAGTCTATTAAT
TGTTGCCGGGAAGCTAGAGTAAGTAGTTCGCCAGTTAATAGTTTGCGCAACGTTGTTGCCATTGCTACAG
GCATCGTGGTGTCACGCTCGTCGTTTGGTATGGCTTCATTCAGCTCCGGTTCCCAACGATCAAGGCGAGT
TACATGATCCCCCATGTTGTGCAAAAAAGCGGTTAGCTCCTTCGGTCCTCCGATCGTTGTCAGAAGTAAG
TTGGCCGCAGTGTTATCACTCATGGTTATGGCAGCACTGCATAATTCTCTTACTGTCATGCCATCCGTAA
GATGCTTTTCTGTGACTGGTGAGTACTCAACCAAGTCATTCTGAGAATAGTGTATGCGGCGACCGAGTTG
CTCTTGCCCGGCGTCAATACGGGATAATACCGCGCCACATAGCAGAACTTTAAAAGTGCTCATCATTGGA
AAACGTTCTTCGGGGCGAAAACTCTCAAGGATCTTACCGCTGTTGAGATCCAGTTCGATGTAACCCACTC
GTGCACCCAACTGATCTTCAGCATCTTTTACTTTCACCAGCGTTTCTGGGTGAGCAAAAACAGGAAGGCA
AAATGCCGCAAAAAAGGGAATAAGGGCGACACGGAAATGTTGAATACTCATACTCTTCCTTTTTCAATCA
TGATTGAAGCATTTATCAGGGTTATTGTCTCATGAGCGGATACATATTTGAATGTATTTAGAAAAATAAA
CAAATAGGTCATGACCAAAATCCCTTAACGTGAGTTTTCGTTCCACTGAGCGTCAGACCCCGTAGAAAAG
ATCAAAGGATCTTCTTGAGATCCTTTTTTTCTGCGCGTAATCTGCTGCTTGCAAACAAAAAAACCACCGC
TACCAGCGGTGGTTTGTTTGCCGGATCAAGAGCTACCAACTCTTTTTCCGAAGGTAACTGGCTTCAGCAG
AGCGCAGATACCAAATACTGTCCTTCTAGTGTAGCCGTAGTTAGGCCACCACTTCAAGAACTCTGTAGCA
CCGCCTACATACCTCGCTCTGCTAATCCTGTTACCAGTGGCTGCTGCCAGTGGCGATAAGTCGTGTCTTA
CCGGGTTGGACTCAAGACGATAGTTACCGGATAAGGCGCAGCGGTCGGGCTGAACGGGGGGTTCGTGCAC
ACAGCCCAGCTTGGAGCGAACGACCTACACCGAACTGAGATACCTACAGCGTGAGCTATGAGAAAGCGCC
ACGCTTCCCGAAGGGAGAAAGGCGGACAGGTATCCGGTAAGCGGCAGGGTCGGAACAGGAGAGCGCACGA
GGGAGCTTCCAGGGGGAAACGCCTGGTATCTTTATAGTCCTGTCGGGTTTCGCCACCTCTGACTTGAGCG
TCGATTTTTGTGATGCTCGTCAGGGGGGCGGAGCCTATGGAAAAACGCCAGCAACGCGGCCTTTTTACGG
TTCCTGGCCTTTTGCTGGCCTTTTGCTCACATGTTCTTTCCTGCGTTATCCCCTGATTCTGTGGATAACC
GTATTACCGCCTTTGAGTGAGCTGATACCGCTCGCCGCAGCCGAACGACCGAGCGCAGCGAGTCAGTGAG
CGAGGAAGCGGAAGAGCGCCTGATGCGGTATTTTCTCCTTACGCATCTGTGCGGTATTTCACACCGCATA
TATGGTGCACTCTCAGTACAATCTGCTCTGATGCCGCATAGTTAAGCCAGTATACACTCCGCTATCGCTA
CGTGACTGGGTCATGGCTGCGCCCCGACACCCGCCAACACCCGCTGACGCGCCCTGACGGGCTTGTCTGC
TCCCGGCATCCGCTTACAGACAAGCTGTGACCGTCTCCGGGAGCTGCATGTGTCAGAGGTTTTCACCGTC
ATCACCGAAACGCGCGAGGCAGCTGCGGTAAAGCTCATCAGCGTGGTCGTGAAGCGATTCACAGATGTCT
GCCTGTTCATCCGCGTCCAGCTCGTTGAGTTTCTCCAGAAGCGTTAATGTCTGGCTTCTGATAAAGCGGG
CCATGTTAAGGGCGGTTTTTTCCTGTTTGGTCACTGATGCCTCCGTGTAAGGGGGATTTCTGTTCATGGG
GGTAATGATACCGATGAAACGAGAGAGGATGCTCACGATACGGGTTACTGATGATGAACATGCCCGGTTA
CTGGAACGTTGTGAGGGTAAACAACTGGCGGTATGGATGCGGCGGGACCAGAGAAAAATCACTCAGGGTC
AATGCCAGCGCTTCGTTAATACAGATGTAGGTGTTCCACAGGGTAGCCAGCAGCATCCTGCGATGCAGAT
CCGGAACATAATGGTGCAGGGCGCTGACTTCCGCGTTTCCAGACTTTACGAAACACGGAAACCGAAGACC
ATTCATGTTGTTGCTCAGGTCGCAGACGTTTTGCAGCAGCAGTCGCTTCACGTTCGCTCGCGTATCGGTG
ATTCATTCTGCTAACCAGTAAGGCAACCCCGCCAGCCTAGCCGGGTCCTCAACGACAGGAGCACGATCAT
GCTAGTCATGCCCCGCGCCCACCGGAAGGAGCTGACTGGGTTGAAGGCTCTCAAGGGCATCGGTCGAGAT
CCCGGTGCCTAATGAGTGAGCTAACTTACATTAATTGCGTTGCGCTCACTGCCCGCTTTCCAGTCGGGAA
ACCTGTCGTGCCAGCTGCATTAATGAATCGGCCAACGCGCGGGGAGAGGCGGTTTGCGTATTGGGCGCCA
GGGTGGTTTTTCTTTTCACCAGTGAGACGGGCAACAGCTGATTGCCCTTCACCGCCTGGCCCTGAGAGAG
TTGCAGCAAGCGGTCCACGCTGGTTTGCCCCAGCAGGCGAAAATCCTGTTTGATGGTGGTTAACGGCGGG
ATATAACATGAGCTGTCTTCGGTATCGTCGTATCCCACTACCGAGATGTCCGCACCAACGCGCAGCCCGG
ACTCGGTAATGGCGCGCATTGCGCCCAGCGCCATCTGATCGTTGGCAACCAGCATCGCAGTGGGAACGAT
GCCCTCATTCAGCATTTGCATGGTTTGTTGAAAACCGGACATGGCACTCCAGTCGCCTTCCCGTTCCGCT
ATCGGCTGAATTTGATTGCGAGTGAGATATTTATGCCAGCCAGCCAGACGCAGACGCGCCGAGACAGAAC
TTAATGGGCCCGCTAACAGCGCGATTTGCTGGTGACCCAATGCGACCAGATGCTCCACGCCCAGTCGCGT
ACCGTCTTCATGGGAGAAAATAATACTGTTGATGGGTGTCTGGTCAGAGACATCAAGAAATAACGCCGGA
ACATTAGTGCAGGCAGCTTCCACAGCAATGGCATCCTGGTCATCCAGCGGATAGTTAATGATCAGCCCAC
TGACGCGTTGCGCGAGAAGATTGTGCACCGCCGCTTTACAGGCTTCGACGCCGCTTCGTTCTACCATCGA
CACCACCACGCTGGCACCCAGTTGATCGGCGCGAGATTTAATCGCCGCGACAATTTGCGACGGCGCGTGC
AGGGCCAGACTGGAGGTGGCAACGCCAATCAGCAACGACTGTTTGCCCGCCAGTTGTTGTGCCACGCGGT
TGGGAATGTAATTCAGCTCCGCCATCGCCGCTTCCACTTTTTCCCGCGTTTTCGCAGAAACGTGGCTGGC
CTGGTTCACCACGCGGGAAACGGTCTGATAAGAGACACCGGCATACTCTGCGACATCGTATAACGTTACT
GGTTTCACATTCACCACCCTGAATTGACTCTCTTCCGGGCGCTATCATGCCATACCGCGAAAGGTTTTGC
GCCATTCGATGGTGTCCGGGATCTCGACGCTCTCCCTTATGCGACTCCTGCATTAGGAAGCAGCCCAGTA
GTAGGTTGAGGCCGTTGAGCACCGCCGCCGCAAGGAATGGTGCATGCAAGGAGATGGCGCCCAACAGTCC
CCCGGCCACGGGGCCTGCCACCATACCCACGCCGAAACAAGCGCTCATGAGCCCGAAGTGGCGAGCCCGA
TCTTCCCCATCGGTGATGTCGGCGATATAGGCGCCAGCAACCGCACCTGTGGCGCCGGTGATGCCGGCCA
CGATGCGTCCGGCGTAGCCTAGGATCGAGATCGATCTCGATCCCGCGAAATTAATACGACTCACTATA
