>Addgene plasmid #66535 | pETM6-vioABECD | addgene partial sequence | sequence record 118273 | vioE-C 5'-aacgcccaaatgacaaaggt-3'
TAATACGCTGCCGATACCTAACACGATTTTTGATGTAACAAGTCTCTCTCATAGGAATTGACTCGAGTCT
GGTAAAGAAACCGCTGCTGCGAAATTTGAACGCCAGCACATGGACTCGTCTACTAGTCGCAGCTTAATTA
ACCTAAACTGCTGCCACCGCTGAGCAATAACTAGCATAACCCCTTGGGGCCTCTAAACGGGTCTTGAGGG
GTTTTTTGCTAGGATCGAGATCGATCTCGATCCCGCGAAATTAATACGACTCACTATAGGGGAATTGTGA
GCGGATAACAATTCCCCTCTAGAAATAATTTTGTTTAACTTTAAGAAGGAGATATACATATGAGTAAAAT
AATTATTGTTGGTGGTGGGTTGGCAGGCAGCCTGACGGCAATCTATCTAGCGAAACAAGGGCACGAAGTT
CACATTATAGAAAAACGTGGAAATCCTTTAGAAAGTCAGGCGGATTATATTGATCAAGTTAGCGCGCGTG
CGATTGGTGTCAGTATGACA
