>Addgene plasmid #66535 | pETM6-vioABECD | addgene partial sequence | sequence record 118275 | vioB-F 5'-ATGAGTGTTTTAGATTTTCCTCG-3'
CCGGCACGTTTCCACGAATACCTCCACTCACTTGGTCCAAAAGTTAATCGCTTTGGTAAAAAAGATGAAA
ATGGAGAATTCAGTGTAGCGTGTGGCTACAACATGCTTGGTAATAATCATTTTTCATGGCACGACGCTAA
AGTTACGGCTTTGCAATTGCNCCCGGGTGATTGTGTTGTTCA
