>Addgene plasmid #66535 | pETM6-vioABECD | addgene partial sequence | sequence record 118761 | pK03-R  5'-TTAATGCGCCGCTACAGGGCG-3'
GTTATTGCTCAGCGGTGGCAGCAGTTTAGGTTAATTAAGCTGCGACTAGTAGACGAGTCCATGTGCTGGC
GTTCAAATTTCGCAGCAGCGGTTTCTTTACCAGACTCGAGTTAACGTTGCAGCGCATAACCTAATGCCTT
TGCTAGCGCTTCTGGTAAAGAAGGCAGCTGCTCACGACGTTCAGTAAAACTTTGAGCGATTTGAGAAGTA
CTTAGATGCATTAGCTCTCCTACACTTTCAAACCAAAGGCGACTTGTTTGTGCATGTTGATCAAACAATT
TCATGACAGGCATCACTCGCGTATTAAAGTGCTCTACCACAGCAATGACGTTATTTGCATGTTGATGGAC
AGATTTAATCAGTAACTGTGCGCCAACCACTGCCATGGTCGTGCCATGCCCGATTGAAAAATGACCCGAT
TGCAACGCATCGCCCAATAACACAATATTTCCATCATAGGCCTTTTCATGACTTAACGTCATGAAATTAC
GCCATTTCAATCCTGATTGAGCAATAACAGGCTTTCCGTTCAAATCAGATTCAAATACGGATGCAATAAA
CGCTTCTGCTTGGTCTGCAGACATTTCGTCTAGACCTGACTTTAGATACGTCTCTTCGCTACATTCAACA
ACAAAAGTACTCATGTCACTCGAATATTTATAGGCATGAGCGACAAAAACACCTTTAGAATGCGCTTTAA
AAATCAGGTTCATTTCATTAAAAAGATT
